>Addgene plasmid #186870 | pTRE3G-crab-eating macaque cGASdeltaN-HA | depositor full sequence | sequence record 362856 | Full Sequence
TCCGCGTTACATAACTTACGGTAAATGGCCCGCCTGGCTGACCGCCCAACGACCCCCGCCCATTGACGTC
AATAATGACGTATGTTCCCATAGTAACGCCAATAGGGACTTTCCATTGACGTCAATGGGTGGAGTATTTA
CGGTAAACTGCCCACTTGGCAGTACATCAAGTGTATCATATGCCAAGTACGCCCCCTATTGACGTCAATG
ACGGTAAATGGCCCGCTCTGGCATTATGCCCAGTACATGACCTTATGGGACTTTCCTACTTGGCAGTACA
TCTACGTATTAGTCATCGCTATTACCATGGTGATGCGGTTTTGGCAGTACATCAATGGGCGTGGATAGCG
GTTTGACTCACGGGGATTTCCAAGTCTCCACCCCATTGACGTCAATGGGAGTTTGTTTTGGCACCAAAAT
CAACGGGACTTTCCAAAATGTCGTAACAACTCCGCCCCATTGACGCAAATGGGCGGTAGGCGTGTACGGT
GGGAGGTCTATATAAGCAGAGCTCAATAAAAGAGCCCACAACCCCTCACTCGGCGCGCCAGTCTTCCGAT
AGACTGCGTCGCCCGGGTACCCGTATTCCCAATAAAGCCTCTTGCTGTTTGCATCCGAATCGTGGTCTCG
CTGTTCCTTGGGAGGGTCTCCTCTGAGTGATTGACTACCCACGACGGGGGTCTTTCATTTGGGGGCTCGT
CCGGGATTTGGAGACCCCTGCCCAGGGACCACCGACCCACCACCGGGAGGTAAGCTGGCCAGCAACTTAT
CTGTGTCTGTCCGATTGTCTAGTGTCTATGTTTGATGTTATGCGCCTGCGTCTGTACTAGTTAGCTAACT
AGCTCTGTATCTGGCGGACCCGTGGTGGAACTGACGAGTTCTGAACACCCGGCCGCAACCCTGGGAGACG
TCCCAGGGACTTTGGGGGCCGTTTTTGTGGCCCGACCTGAGGAAGGGAGTCGATGTGGAATCCGACCCCG
TCAGGATATGTGGTTCTGGTAGGAGACGAGAACCTAAAACAGTTCCCGCCTCCGTCTGAATTTTTGCTTT
CGGTTTGGAACCGAAGCCGCGCGTCTTGTCTGCTGCAGCGCTGCAGCATCGTTCTGTGTTGTCTCTGTCT
GACTGTGTTTCTGTATTTGTCTGAAAATTAGGGCCAGACTGTTACCACTCCCTTAAGTTTGACCTTAGGT
CACTGGAAAGATGTCGAGCGGATCGCTCACAACCAGTCGGTAGATGTCAAGAAGAGACGTTGGGTTACCT
TCTGCTCTGCAGAATGGCCAACCTTTAACGTCGGATGGCCGCGAGACGGCACCTTTAACCGAGACCTCAT
CACCCAGGTTAAGATCAAGGTCTTTTCACCTGGCCCGCATGGACACCCAGACCAGGTCCCCTACATCGTG
ACCTGGGAAGCCTTGGCTTTTGACCCCCCTCCCTGGGTCAAGCCCTTTGTACACCCTAAGCCTCCGCCTC
CTCTTCCTCCATCCGCCCCGTCTCTCCCCCTTGAACCTCCTCGTTCGACCCCGCCTCGATCCTCCCTTTA
TCCAGCCCTCACTCCTTCTCTAGGCGCCGGAATTGAAGATCTCGATGAGGCCCTTTCGTCTTCACTCGAG
TTTACTCCCTATCAGTGATAGAGAACGTATGAAGAGTTTACTCCCTATCAGTGATAGAGAACGTATGCAG
ACTTTACTCCCTATCAGTGATAGAGAACGTATAAGGAGTTTACTCCCTATCAGTGATAGAGAACGTATGA
CCAGTTTACTCCCTATCAGTGATAGAGAACGTATCTACAGTTTACTCCCTATCAGTGATAGAGAACGTAT
ATCCAGTTTACTCCCTATCAGTGATAGAGAACGTATGTCGAGGTAGGCGTGTACGGTGGGCGCCTATAAA
AGCAGAGCTCGTTTAGTGAACCGTCAGATCGCCTGGAGCAATTCCACAACACTTTTGTCTTATACTTGGA
TCCGCCACCATGCCTGGGGCCAGGAAGCTCCGGGCGGTTTTGGAGAAGTTAAGGCTCAGCCACCAGGACA
TCTCCAAGGCGGCGAAGGTGGTGAATGGGGTAGTGGGCCACCTGCTGCGCAGATTGAAGTGCGAGCCCGA
GTTCGGAGGCGTCGAGCAGCTGCACACCGGGAGCTACTACGAGCACGTGAAGATTTCTGCACCTAATGAA
TTTGATGTCATGTTTAAACTGCAAGTCCCCAGAATCCAGCTAGAAGAATATTCTGACACTGGTGCATATT
ACTTTGTGAAATTTAAAAGAAATCCAGAAGGAAATCCTCTGAGCCTGTTTTTAGAAGATGAAATATTATC
AGCTTCTAAGATGCTGTCAAAGTTTAGGAAAATCATTAAGGAAGAAATTAACAACATTAAAGATGCAGAT
GTCATCATGAAGAGGAAAAGACCAGGGAGCCCTGCTGTAACACTTCTTATTAATAAAGAAATATCTGTGG
ATATAACCCTGGCTTTGGAATTAAAAACTAGCTGGCCTGCCAGCACCCAAGAAGGCCTGGCCATTAAAAA
CTGGCTTTCAGCAAAAGTTAGGCAGCAACTAAGACTAAAGCCGTTTTACCTTGTACCCAAGCATGCAAAG
GAAGGAAATGGTTTCCAAGAGGAAACATGGCGGCTATCCTTCTCTCACATCGAAAAGGAAATTTTGAGCA
ATCATGGAAAATCTAAAACGTGCTGTGAAAACAAAGAAATGAAATGTTGCAGGAAAGATTGTTTAAAACT
AATGAAATACCTTTTAGAACAGCTGAAAGAAAAGTTTAAAGACAAAAAACATCTGGATAAATTCTCTTCT
TATCATGTGAAAACTGCCTTCTTTCACCTATGTACCGAGAACCCTCAAGACAGTCAGTGGGACCCCAAAG
ACCTGGGCCTCTGCTTTGATAACTGCGTGACATACTTTCTTGAGTGCCTCAGGACAGAACAACTTAAGAA
TTATTTTATTCCTGGATTCAATCTATTCTCTAGCAACTTAATTGACAAAACAAGTAAAGAATTTCTGTCA
AAGCAAATTGAATATGAAAGAAACAATGAGTTTCCAGTTTTTGGTGAATTTTACCCATACGATGTTCCAG
ATTACGCTTGAGCGGCCGCGCCGGCGGGCCCGAATTCTACCGGGTAGGGGAGGCGCTTTTCCCAAGGCAG
TCTGGAGCATGCGCTTTAGCAGCCCCGCTGGGCACTTGGCGCTACACAAGTGGCCTCTGGCCTCGCACAC
ATTCCACATCCACCGGTAGGCGCCAACCGGCTCCGTTCTTTGGTGGCCCCTTCGCGCCACCTTCTACTCC
TCCCCTAGTCAGGAAGTTCCCCCCCGCCCCGCAGCTCGCGTCGTGCAGGACGTGACAAATGGAAGTAGCA
CGTCTCACTAGTCTCGTGCAGATGGACAGCACCGCTGAGCAATGGAAGCGGGTAGGCCTTTGGGGCAGCG
GCCAATAGCAGCTTTGCTCCTTCGCTTTCTGGGCTCAGAGGCTGGGAAGGGGTGGGTCCGGGGGCGGGCT
CAGGGGCGGGCTCAGGGGCGGGGCGGGCGCCCGAAGGTCCTCCGGAGGCCCGGCATTCTGCACGCTTCAA
AAGCGCACGTCTGCCGCGCTGTTCTCCTCTTCCTCATCTCCGGGCCTTTCGACCTGCAGCCCAAGCTTAC
CATGACCGAGTACAAGCCCACGGTGCGCCTCGCCACCCGCGACGACGTCCCCAGGGCCGTACGCACCCTC
GCCGCCGCGTTCGCCGACTACCCCGCCACGCGCCACACCGTCGATCCGGACCGCCACATCGAGCGGGTCA
CCGAGCTGCAAGAACTCTTCCTCACGCGCGTCGGGCTCGACATCGGCAAGGTGTGGGTCGCGGACGACGG
CGCCGCGGTGGCGGTCTGGACCACGCCGGAGAGCGTCGAAGCGGGGGCGGTGTTCGCCGAGATCGGCCCG
CGCATGGCCGAGTTGAGCGGTTCCCGGCTGGCCGCGCAGCAACAGATGGAAGGCCTCCTGGCGCCGCACC
GGCCCAAGGAGCCCGCGTGGTTCCTGGCCACCGTCGGCGTCTCGCCCGACCACCAGGGCAAGGGTCTGGG
CAGCGCCGTCGTGCTCCCCGGAGTGGAGGCGGCCGAGCGCGCCGGGGTGCCCGCCTTCCTGGAGACCTCC
GCGCCCCGCAACCTCCCCTTCTACGAGCGGCTCGGCTTCACCGTCACCGCCGACGTCGAGGTGCCCGAAG
GACCGCGCACCTGGTGCATGACCCGCAAGCCCGGTGCCTGACGCCCGCCCCACGACCCGCAGCGCCCGAC
CGAAAGGAGCGCACGACCCCATGCATCGGCGTCTCGAGATATCAGTGGTCCAGGCTCTAGTTTTGACTCA
ACAATATCACCAGCTGAAGCCTATAGAGTACGAGCCATAGATAAAATAAAAGATTTTATTTAGTCTCCAG
AAAAAGGGGGGAATGAAAGACCCCACCTGTAGGTTTGGCAAGCTAGCTTAAGTAACGCCATTTTGCAAGG
CATGGAAAAATACATAACTGAGAATAGAGAAGTTCAGATCAAGGTCAGGAACAGATGGAACAGGGTCGAC
CCTAGAGAACCATCAGATGTTTCCAGGGTGCCCCAAGGACCTGAAATGACCCTGTGCCTTATTTGAACTA
ACCAATCAGTTCGCTTCTCGCTTCTGTTCGCGCGCTTCTGCTCCCCGAGCTCAATAAAAGAGCCCACAAC
CCCTCACTCGGGGCGCCAGTCCTCCGATTGACTGAGTCGCCCGGGTACCCGTGTATCCAATAAACCCTCT
TGCAGTTGCATCCGACTTGTGGTCTCGCTGTTCCTTGGGAGGGTCTCCTCTGAGTGATTGACTACCCGTC
AGCGGGGGTCTTTCATTTGGGGGCTCGTCCGGGATCGGGAGACCCCTGCCCAGGGACCACCGACCCACCA
CCGGGAGGTAAGCTGGCTGCCTCGCGCGTTTCGGTGATGACGGTGAAAACCTCTGACACATGCAGCTCCC
GGAGACGGTCACAGCTTGTCTGTAAGCGGATGCCGGGAGCAGACAAGCCCGTCAGGGCGCGTCAGCGGGT
GTTGGCGGGTGTCGGGGCGCAGCCATGACCCAGTCACGTAGCGATAGCGGAGTGTAGATCCGGCTGTGGA
ATGTGTGTCAGTTAGGGTGTGGAAAGTCCCCAGGCTCCCCAGCAGGCAGAAGTATGCAAAGCATGCATCT
CAATTAGTCAGCAACCAGGTGTGGAAAGTCCCCAGGCTCCCCAGCAGGCAGAAGTATGCAAAGCATGCAT
CTCAATTAGTCAGCAACCATAGTCCCGCCCCTAACTCCGCCCATCCCGCCCCTAACTCCGCCCAGTTCCG
CCCATTCTCCGCCCCATGGCTGACTAATTTTTTTTATTTATGCAGAGGCCGAGGCCGCCTCGGCCTCTGA
GCTATTCCAGAAGTAGTGAGGAGGCTTTTTTGGAGGCCTAGGCTTTTGCAAAAAGCTTACTGGCTTAACT
ATGCGGCATCAGAGCAGATTGTACTGAGAGTGCACCATATGCGGTGTGAAATACCGCACAGATGCGTAAG
GAGAAAATACCGCATCAGGCGCTCTTCCGCTTCCTCGCTCACTGACTCGCTGCGCTCGGTCGTTCGGCTG
CGGCGAGCGGTATCAGCTCACTCAAAGGCGGTAATACGGTTATCCACAGAATCAGGGGATAACGCAGGAA
AGAACATGTGAGCAAAAGGCCAGCAAAAGGCCAGGAACCGTAAAAAGGCCGCGTTGCTGGCGTTTTTCCA
TAGGCTCCGCCCCCCTGACGAGCATCACAAAAATCGACGCTCAAGTCAGAGGTGGCGAAACCCGACAGGA
CTATAAAGATACCAGGCGTTTCCCCCTGGAAGCTCCCTCGTGCGCTCTCCTGTTCCGACCCTGCCGCTTA
CCGGATACCTGTCCGCCTTTCTCCCTTCGGGAAGCGTGGCGCTTTCTCATAGCTCACGCTGTAGGTATCT
CAGTTCGGTGTAGGTCGTTCGCTCCAAGCTGGGCTGTGTGCACGAACCCCCCGTTCAGCCCGACCGCTGC
GCCTTATCCGGTAACTATCGTCTTGAGTCCAACCCGGTAAGACACGACTTATCGCCACTGGCAGCAGCCA
CTGGTAACAGGATTAGCAGAGCGAGGTATGTAGGCGGTGCTACAGAGTTCTTGAAGTGGTGGCCTAACTA
CGGCTACACTAGAAGGACAGTATTTGGTATCTGCGCTCTGCTGAAGCCAGTTACCTTCGGAAAAAGAGTT
GGTAGCTCTTGATCCGGCAAACAAACCACCGCTGGTAGCGGTGGTTTTTTTGTTTGCAAGCAGCAGATTA
CGCGCAGAAAAAAAGGATCTCAAGAAGATCCTTTGATCTTTTCTACGGGGTCTGACGCTCAGTGGAACGA
AAACTCACGTTAAGGGATTTTGGTCATGAGATTATCAAAAAGGATCTTCACCTAGATCCTTTTAAATTAA
AAATGAAGTTTTAAATCAATCTAAAGTATATATGAGTAAACTTGGTCTGACAGTTACCAATGCTTAATCA
GTGAGGCACCTATCTCAGCGATCTGTCTATTTCGTTCATCCATAGTTGCCTGACTCCCCGTCGTGTAGAT
AACTACGATACGGGAGGGCTTACCATCTGGCCCCAGTGCTGCAATGATACCGCGAGACCCACGCTCACCG
GCTCCAGATTTATCAGCAATAAACCAGCCAGCCGGAAGGGCCGAGCGCAGAAGTGGTCCTGCAACTTTAT
CCGCCTCCATCCAGTCTATTAATTGTTGCCGGGAAGCTAGAGTAAGTAGTTCGCCAGTTAATAGTTTGCG
CAACGTTGTTGCCATTGCTGCAGGCATCGTGGTGTCACGCTCGTCGTTTGGTATGGCTTCATTCAGCTCC
GGTTCCCAACGATCAAGGCGAGTTACATGATCCCCCATGTTGTGCAAAAAAGCGGTTAGCTCCTTCGGTC
CTCCGATCGTTGTCAGAAGTAAGTTGGCCGCAGTGTTATCACTCATGGTTATGGCAGCACTGCATAATTC
TCTTACTGTCATGCCATCCGTAAGATGCTTTTCTGTGACTGGTGAGTACTCAACCAAGTCATTCTGAGAA
TAGTGTATGCGGCGACCGAGTTGCTCTTGCCCGGCGTCAACACGGGATAATACCGCGCCACATAGCAGAA
CTTTAAAAGTGCTCATCATTGGAAAACGTTCTTCGGGGCGAAAACTCTCAAGGATCTTACCGCTGTTGAG
ATCCAGTTCGATGTAACCCACTCGTGCACCCAACTGATCTTCAGCATCTTTTACTTTCACCAGCGTTTCT
GGGTGAGCAAAAACAGGAAGGCAAAATGCCGCAAAAAAGGGAATAAGGGCGACACGGAAATGTTGAATAC
TCATACTCTTCCTTTTTCAATATTATTGAAGCATTTATCAGGGTTATTGTCTCATGAGCGGATACATATT
TGAATGTATTTAGAAAAATAAACAAATAGGGGTTCCGCGCACATTTCCCCGAAAAGTGCCACCTGACGTC
TAAGAAACCATTATTATCATGACATTAACCTATAAAAATAGGCGTATCACGAGGCCCTTTCGTCTTCAAG
AATTAGCTTGGCCATTGCATACGTTGTATCCATATCATAATATGTACATTTATATTGGCTCATGTCCAAC
ATTACCGCCATGTTGACATTGATTATTGACTAGTTATTAATAGTAATCAATTACGGGGTCATTAGTTCAT
AGCCCATATATGGAGT
Features (pLannotate 1.2.2; 19 found; start..end, strand, type, name):
    310..513     +  promoter       CMV promoter: human cytomegalovirus (CMV) immediate early promoter
    514..689     +  LTR            5' LTR (truncated): truncated long terminal repeat from Moloney murine sarcoma virus
    811..1085    +  misc_feature   MESV Ψ (fragment): packaging signal of murine embryonic stem cell virus
   1152..1568    +  CDS            gag (truncated): truncated Moloney murine leukemia virus (MMLV) gag gene lacking the start codon
   1608..1957    +  promoter       TRE3GV promoter: 3rd-generation Tet-responsive promoter that can be activated by binding of Tet-On® 3G, optimized for retroviral and lentiviral vectors
   1973..3061    +  CDS            CGAS (fragment): CGAS_HUMAN - Also known as C6orf150 From Homo sapiens (Human).
   3062..3089    +  CDS            3xHA (fragment): three tandem HA epitope tags
   3122..3621    +  promoter       PGK promoter: mouse phosphoglycerate kinase 1 promoter
   3642..4241    +  CDS            PuroR: puromycin N-acetyltransferase; pac from Streptomyces alboniger; confers resistance to puromycin
   4308..4380    +  CDS            env (fragment): murine leukemia virus gPr80 envelope polyprotein precursor; env; proteolytically cleaved into gp70SU and p15TM subunits
   4422..4847    +  LTR            3' LTR (ΔU3): self-inactivating 3' long terminal repeat (LTR) from Moloney murine leukemia virus
   4916..4956    +  CDS            rop (fragment): Rop protein, which maintains plasmids at low copy number; rop
   5058..5096    +  misc_feature   bom (fragment): basis of mobility region from pBR322
   5113..5442    +  promoter       SV40 promoter: SV40 enhancer and early promoter
   5448..5549    +  misc_feature   bom (fragment): basis of mobility region from pBR322
   5735..6323    -  rep_origin     ori: high-copy-number ColE1/pMB1/pBR322/pUC origin of replication
   6494..7354    -  CDS            AmpR: β-lactamase; bla; confers resistance to ampicillin, carbenicillin, and related antibiotics
   7355..7459    -  promoter       AmpR promoter: bla
   7645..309     +  enhancer       CMV enhancer (across the origin): human cytomegalovirus immediate early enhancer
