>Addgene plasmid #186870 | pTRE3G-crab-eating macaque cGASdeltaN-HA | addgene full sequence | sequence record 366575 | Addgene Partial NGS Result
TTCATAGCCCATATATGGAGTTCCGCGTTACATAACTTACGGTAAATGGCCCGCCTGGCTGACCGCCCAA
CGACCCCCGCCCATTGACGTCAATAATGACGTATGTTCCCATAGTAACGCCAATAGGGACTTTCCATTGA
CGTCAATGGGTGGAGTATTTACGGTAAACTGCCCACTTGGCAGTACATCAAGTGTATCATATGCCAAGTA
CGCCCCCTATTGACGTCAATGACGGTAAATGGCCCGCCTGGCATTATGCCCAGTACATGACCTTATGGGA
CTTTCCTACTTGGCAGTACATCTACGTATTAGTCATCGCTATTACCATGGTGATGCGGTTTTGGCAGTAC
ATCAATGGGCGTGGATAGCGGTTTGACTCACGGGGATTTCCAAGTCTCCACCCCATTGACGTCAATGGGA
GTTTGTTTTGGCACCAAAATCAACGGGACTTTCCAAAATGTCGTAACAACTCCGCCCCATTGACGCAAAT
GGGCGGTAGGCGTGTACGGTGGGAGGTCTATATAAGCAGAGCTCAATAAAAGAGCCCACAACCCCTCACT
CGGCGCGCCAGTCTTCCGATAGACTGCGTCGCCCGGGTACCCGTATTCCCAATAAAGCCTCTTGCTGTTT
GCATCCGAATCGTGGTCTCGCTGTTCCTTGGGAGGGTCTCCTCTGAGTGATTGACTACCCACGACGGGGG
TCTTTCATTTGGGGGCTCGTCCGGGATTTGGAGACCCCTGCCCAGGGACCACCGACCCACCACCGGGAGG
TAAGCTGGCCAGCAACTTATCTGTGTCTGTCCGATTGTCTAGTGTCTATGTTTGATGTTATGCGCCTGCG
TCTGTACTAGTTAGCTAACTAGCTCTGTATCTGGCGGACCCGTGGTGGAACTGACGAGTTCTGAACACCC
GGCCGCAACCCTGGGAGACGTCCCAGGGACTTTGGGGGCCGTTTTTGTGGCCCGACCTGAGGAAGGGAGT
CGATGTGGAATCCGACCCCGTCAGGATATGTGGTTCTGGTAGGAGACGAGAACCTAAAACAGTTCCCGCC
TCCGTCTGAATTTTTGCTTTCGGTTTGGAACCGAAGCCGCGCGTCTTGTCTGCTGCAGCGCTGCAGCATC
GTTCTGTGTTGTCTCTGTCTGACTGTGTTTCTGTATTTGTCTGAAAATTAGGGCCAGACTGTTACCACTC
CCTTAAGTTTGACCTTAGGTCACTGGAAAGATGTCGAGCGGATCGCTCACAACCAGTCGGTAGATGTCAA
GAAGAGACGTTGGGTTACCTTCTGCTCTGCAGAATGGCCAACCTTTAACGTCGGATGGCCGCGAGACGGC
ACCTTTAACCGAGACCTCATCACCCAGGTTAAGATCAAGGTCTTTTCACCTGGCCCGCATGGACACCCAG
ACCAGGTCCCCTACATCGTGACCTGGGAAGCCTTGGCTTTTGACCCCCCTCCCTGGGTCAAGCCCTTTGT
ACACCCTAAGCCTCCGCCTCCTCTTCCTCCATCCGCCCCGTCTCTCCCCCTTGAACCTCCTCGTTCGACC
CCGCCTCGATCCTCCCTTTATCCAGCCCTCACTCCTTCTCTAGGCGCCGGAATTGAAGATCTCGATGAGG
CCCTTTCGTCTTCACTCGAGTTTACTCCCTATCAGTGATAGAGAACGTATGAAGAGTTTACTCCCTATCA
GTGATAGAGAACGTATGCAGACTTTACTCCCTATCAGTGATAGAGAACGTATAAGGAGTTTACTCCCTAT
CAGTGATAGAGAACGTATGACCAGTTTACTCCCTATCAGTGATAGAGAACGTATCTACAGTTTACTCCCT
ATCAGTGATAGAGAACGTATATCCAGTTTACTCCCTATCAGTGATAGAGAACGTATGTCGAGGTAGGCGT
GTACGGTGGGCGCCTATAAAAGCAGAGCTCGTTTAGTGAACCGTCAGATCGCCTGGAGCAATTCCACAAC
ACTTTTGTCTTATACTTGGATCCGCCACCATGCCTGGGGCCAGGAAGCTCCGGGCGGTTTTGGAGAAGTT
AAGGCTCAGCCACCAGGACATCTCCAAGGCGGCGAAGGTGGTGAATGGGGTAGTGGGCCACCTGCTGCGC
AGATTGAAGTGCGAGCCCGAGTTCGGAGGCGTCGAGCAGCTGCACACCGGGAGCTACTACGAGCACGTGA
AGATTTCTGCACCTAATGAATTTGATGTCATGTTTAAACTGCAAGTCCCCAGAATCCAGCTAGAAGAATA
TTCTGACACTGGTGCATATTACTTTGTGAAATTTAAAAGAAATCCAGAAGGAAATCCTCTGAGCCTGTTT
TTAGAAGATGAAATATTATCAGCTTCTAAGATGCTGTCAAAGTTTAGGAAAATCATTAAGGAAGAAATTA
ACAACATTAAAGATGCAGATGTCATCATGAAGAGGAAAAGACCAGGGAGCCCTGCTGTAACACTTCTTAT
TAATAAAGAAATATCTGTGGATATAACCCTGGCTTTGGAATTAAAAACTAGCTGGCCTGCCAGCACCCAA
GAAGGCCTGGCCATTAAAAACTGGCTTTCAGCAAAAGTTAGGCAGCAACTAAGACTAAAGCCGTTTTACC
TTGTACCCAAGCATGCAAAGGAAGGAAATGGTTTCCAAGAGGAAACATGGCGGCTATCCTTCTCTCACAT
CGAAAAGGAAATTTTGAGCAATCATGGAAAATCTAAAACGTGCTGTGAAAACAAAGAAATGAAATGTTGC
AGGAAAGATTGTTTAAAACTAATGAAATACCTTTTAGAACAGCTGAAAGAAAAGTTTAAAGACAAAAAAC
ATCTGGATAAATTCTCTTCTTATCATGTGAAAACTGCCTTCTTTCACCTATGTACCGAGAACCCTCAAGA
CAGTCAGTGGGACCCCAAAGACCTGGGCCTCTGCTTTGATAACTGCGTGACATACTTTCTTGAGTGCCTC
AGGACAGAACAACTTAAGAATTATTTTATTCCTGGATTCAATCTATTCTCTAGCAACTTAATTGACAAAA
CAAGTAAAGAATTTCTGTCAAAGCAAATTGAATATGAAAGAAACAATGAGTTTCCAGTTTTTGGTGAATT
TTACCCATACGATGTTCCAGATTACGCTTGAGCGGCCGCGCCGGCGGGCCCGAATTCTACCGGGTAGGGG
AGGCGCTTTTCCCAAGGCAGTCTGGAGCATGCGCTTTAGCAGCCCCGCTGGGCACTTGGCGCTACACAAG
TGGCCTCTGGCCTCGCACACATTCCACATCCACCGGTAGGCGCCAACCGGCTCCGTTCTTTGGTGGCCCC
TTCGCGCCACCTTCTACTCCTCCCCTAGTCAGGAAGTTCCCCCCCGCCCCGCAGCTCGCGTCGTGCAGGA
CGTGACAAATGGAAGTAGCACGTCTCACTAGTCTCGTGCAGATGGACAGCACCGCTGAGCAATGGAAGCG
GGTAGGCCTTTGGGGCAGCGGCCAATAGCAGCTTTGCTCCTTCGCTTTCTGGGCTCAGAGGCTGGGAAGG
GGTGGGTCCGGGGGCGGGCTCAGGGGNNNNNNNNNNNNNNNNNNNNNNNNNNNNNNNNNNNNNNNNNNNN
NNNNNNNNKSSKCRGGGGCGGGGCGGGCGCCCGAAGGTCCTCCGGAGGCCCGGCATTCTGCACGCTTCAA
AAGCGCACGTCTGCCGCGCTGTTCTCCTCTTCCTCATCTCCGGGCCTTTCGACCTGCAGCCCAAGCTTAC
CATGACCGAGTACAAGCCCACGGTGCGCCTCGCCACCCGCGACGACGTCCCCAGGGCCGTACGCACCCTC
GCCGCCGCGTTCGCCGACTACCCCGCCACGCGCCACACCGTCGATCCGGACCGCCACATCGAGCGGGTCA
CCGAGCTGCAAGAACTCTTCCTCACGCGCGTCGGGCTCGACATCGGCAAGGTGTGGGTCGCGGACGACGG
CGCCGCGGTGGCGGTCTGGACCACGCCGGAGAGCGTCGAAGCGGGGGCGGTGTTCGCCGAGATCGGCCCG
CGCATGGCCGAGTTGAGCGGTTCCCGGCTGGCCGCGCAGCAACAGATGGAAGGCCTCCTGGCGCCGCACC
GGCCCAAGGAGCCCGCGTGGTTCCTGGCCACCGTCGGCGTCTCGCCCGACCACCAGGGCAAGGGTCTGGG
CAGCGCCGTCGTGCTCCCCGGAGTGGAGGCGGCCGAGCGCGCCGGGGTGCCCGCCTTCCTGGAGACCTCC
GCGCCCCGCAACCTCCCCTTCTACGAGCGGCTCGGCTTCACCGTCACCGCCGACGTCGAGGTGCCCGAAG
GACCGCGCACCTGGTGCATGACCCGCAAGCCCGGTGCCTGACGCCCGCCCCACGACCCGCAGCGCCCGAC
CGAAAGGAGCGCACGACCCCATGCATCGGCGTCTCGAGATATCAGTGGTCCAGGCTCTAGTTTTGACTCA
ACAATATCACCAGCTGAAGCCTATAGAGTACGAGCCATAGATAAAATAAAAGATTTTATTTAGTCTCCAG
AAAAAGGGGGGAATGAAAGACCCCACCTGTAGGTTTGGCAAGCTAGCTTAAGTAACGCCATTTTGCAAGG
CATGGAAAAATACATAACTGAGAATAGAGAAGTTCAGATCAAGGTCAGGAACAGATGGAACAGGGTCGAC
CCTAGAGAACCATCAGATGTTTCCAGGGTGCCCCAAGGACCTGAAATGACCCTGTGCCTTATTTGAACTA
ACCAATCAGTTCGCTTCTCGCTTCTGTTCGCGCGCTTCTGCTCCCCGAGCTCAATAAAAGAGCCCACAAC
CCCTCACTCGGGGCGCCAGTCCTCCGATTGACTGAGTCGCCCGGGTACCCGTGTATCCAATAAACCCTCT
TGCAGTTGCATCCGACTTGTGGTCTCGCTGTTCCTTGGGAGGGTCTCCTCTGAGTGATTGACTACCCGTC
AGCGGGGGTCTTTCATTTGGGGGCTCGTCCGGGATCGGGAGACCCCTGCCCAGGGACCACCGACCCACCA
CCGGGAGGTAAGCTGGCTGCCTCGCGCGTTTCGGTGATGACGGTGAAAACCTCTGACACATGCAGCTCCC
GGAGACGGTCACAGCTTGTCTGTAAGCGGATGCCGGGAGCAGACAAGCCCGTCAGGGCGCGTCAGCGGGT
GTTGGCGGGTGTCGGGGCGCAGCCATGACCCAGTCACGTAGCGATAGCGGAGTGTAGATCCGGCTGTGGA
ATGTGTGTCAGTTAGGGTGTGGAAAGTCCCCAGGCTCCCCAGCAGGCAGAAGTATGCAAAGCATGCATCT
CAATTAGTCAGCAACCAGGTGTGGAAAGTCCCCAGGCTCCCCAGCAGGCAGAAGTATGCAAAGCATGCAT
CTCAATTAGTCAGCAACCATAGTCCCGCCCCTAACTCCGCCCATCCCGCCCCTAACTCCGCCCAGTTCCG
CCCATTCTCCGCCCCATGGCTGACTAATTTTTTTTATTTATGCAGAGGCCGAGGCCGCCTCGGCCTCTGA
GCTATTCCAGAAGTAGTGAGGAGGCTTTTTTGGAGGCCTAGGCTTTTGCAAAAAGCTTACTGGCTTAACT
ATGCGGCATCAGAGCAGATTGTACTGAGAGTGCACCATATGCGGTGTGAAATACCGCACAGATGCGTAAG
GAGAAAATACCGCATCAGGCGCTCTTCCGCTTCCTCGCTCACTGACTCGCTGCGCTCGGTCGTTCGGCTG
CGGCGAGCGGTATCAGCTCACTCAAAGGCGGTAATACGGTTATCCACAGAATCAGGGGATAACGCAGGAA
AGAACATGTGAGCAAAAGGCCAGCAAAAGGCCAGGAACCGTAAAAAGGCCGCGTTGCTGGCGTTTTTCCA
TAGGCTCCGCCCCCCTGACGAGCATCACAAAAATCGACGCTCAAGTCAGAGGTGGCGAAACCCGACAGGA
CTATAAAGATACCAGGCGTTTCCCCCTGGAAGCTCCCTCGTGCGCTCTCCTGTTCCGACCCTGCCGCTTA
CCGGATACCTGTCCGCCTTTCTCCCTTCGGGAAGCGTGGCGCTTTCTCATAGCTCACGCTGTAGGTATCT
CAGTTCGGTGTAGGTCGTTCGCTCCAAGCTGGGCTGTGTGCACGAACCCCCCGTTCAGCCCGACCGCTGC
GCCTTATCCGGTAACTATCGTCTTGAGTCCAACCCGGTAAGACACGACTTATCGCCACTGGCAGCAGCCA
CTGGTAACAGGATTAGCAGAGCGAGGTATGTAGGCGGTGCTACAGAGTTCTTGAAGTGGTGGCCTAACTA
CGGCTACACTAGAAGGACAGTATTTGGTATCTGCGCTCTGCTGAAGCCAGTTACCTTCGGAAAAAGAGTT
GGTAGCTCTTGATCCGGCAAACAAACCACCGCTGGTAGCGGTGGTTTTTTTGTTTGCAAGCAGCAGATTA
CGCGCAGAAAAAAAGGATCTCAAGAAGATCCTTTGATCTTTTCTACGGGGTCTGACGCTCAGTGGAACGA
AAACTCACGTTAAGGGATTTTGGTCATGAGATTATCAAAAAGGATCTTCACCTAGATCCTTTTAAATTAA
AAATGAAGTTTTAAATCAATCTAAAGTATATATGAGTAAACTTGGTCTGACAGTTACCAATGCTTAATCA
GTGAGGCACCTATCTCAGCGATCTGTCTATTTCGTTCATCCATAGTTGCCTGACTCCCCGTCGTGTAGAT
AACTACGATACGGGAGGGCTTACCATCTGGCCCCAGTGCTGCAATGATACCGCGAGACCCACGCTCACCG
GCTCCAGATTTATCAGCAATAAACCAGCCAGCCGGAAGGGCCGAGCGCAGAAGTGGTCCTGCAACTTTAT
CCGCCTCCATCCAGTCTATTAATTGTTGCCGGGAAGCTAGAGTAAGTAGTTCGCCAGTTAATAGTTTGCG
CAACGTTGTTGCCATTGCTGCAGGCATCGTGGTGTCACGCTCGTCGTTTGGTATGGCTTCATTCAGCTCC
GGTTCCCAACGATCAAGGCGAGTTACATGATCCCCCATGTTGTGCAAAAAAGCGGTTAGCTCCTTCGGTC
CTCCGATCGTTGTCAGAAGTAAGTTGGCCGCAGTGTTATCACTCATGGTTATGGCAGCACTGCATAATTC
TCTTACTGTCATGCCATCCGTAAGATGCTTTTCTGTGACTGGTGAGTACTCAACCAAGTCATTCTGAGAA
TAGTGTATGCGGCGACCGAGTTGCTCTTGCCCGGCGTCAACACGGGATAATACCGCGCCACATAGCAGAA
CTTTAAAAGTGCTCATCATTGGAAAACGTTCTTCGGGGCGAAAACTCTCAAGGATCTTACCGCTGTTGAG
ATCCAGTTCGATGTAACCCACTCGTGCACCCAACTGATCTTCAGCATCTTTTACTTTCACCAGCGTTTCT
GGGTGAGCAAAAACAGGAAGGCAAAATGCCGCAAAAAAGGGAATAAGGGCGACACGGAAATGTTGAATAC
TCATACTCTTCCTTTTTCAATATTATTGAAGCATTTATCAGGGTTATTGTCTCATGAGCGGATACATATT
TGAATGTATTTAGAAAAATAAACAAATAGGGGTTCCGCGCACATTTCCCCGAAAAGTGCCACCTGACGTC
TAAGAAACCATTATTATCATGACATTAACCTATAAAAATAGGCGTATCACGAGGCCCTTTCGTCTTCAAG
AATTAGCTTGGCCATTGCATACGTTGTATCCATATCATAATATGTACATTTATATTGGCTCATGTCCAAC
ATTACCGCCATGTTGACATTGATTATTGACTAGTTATTAATAGTAATCAATTACGGGGTCATTAG
Features (pLannotate 1.2.2; 20 found; start..end, strand, type, name):
    330..533     +  promoter       CMV promoter: human cytomegalovirus (CMV) immediate early promoter
    534..709     +  LTR            5' LTR (truncated): truncated long terminal repeat from Moloney murine sarcoma virus
    831..1105    +  misc_feature   MESV Ψ (fragment): packaging signal of murine embryonic stem cell virus
   1172..1588    +  CDS            gag (truncated): truncated Moloney murine leukemia virus (MMLV) gag gene lacking the start codon
   1628..1977    +  promoter       TRE3GV promoter: 3rd-generation Tet-responsive promoter that can be activated by binding of Tet-On® 3G, optimized for retroviral and lentiviral vectors
   1993..3081    +  CDS            CGAS (fragment): CGAS_HUMAN - Also known as C6orf150 From Homo sapiens (Human).
   3082..3109    +  CDS            3xHA (fragment): three tandem HA epitope tags
   3142..3526    +  promoter       PGK promoter (fragment): mouse phosphoglycerate kinase 1 promoter
   3585..3691    +  promoter       PGK promoter (fragment): mouse phosphoglycerate kinase 1 promoter
   3712..4311    +  CDS            PuroR: puromycin N-acetyltransferase; pac from Streptomyces alboniger; confers resistance to puromycin
   4378..4450    +  CDS            env (fragment): murine leukemia virus gPr80 envelope polyprotein precursor; env; proteolytically cleaved into gp70SU and p15TM subunits
   4492..4917    +  LTR            3' LTR (ΔU3): self-inactivating 3' long terminal repeat (LTR) from Moloney murine leukemia virus
   4986..5026    +  CDS            rop (fragment): Rop protein, which maintains plasmids at low copy number; rop
   5128..5166    +  misc_feature   bom (fragment): basis of mobility region from pBR322
   5183..5512    +  promoter       SV40 promoter: SV40 enhancer and early promoter
   5518..5619    +  misc_feature   bom (fragment): basis of mobility region from pBR322
   5805..6393    -  rep_origin     ori: high-copy-number ColE1/pMB1/pBR322/pUC origin of replication
   6564..7424    -  CDS            AmpR: β-lactamase; bla; confers resistance to ampicillin, carbenicillin, and related antibiotics
   7425..7529    -  promoter       AmpR promoter: bla
   7715..329     +  enhancer       CMV enhancer (across the origin): human cytomegalovirus immediate early enhancer
