[The description below was written by a language model from this plasmid's Addgene catalogue record and pLannotate feature annotations shown in this document.]
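Description:
pTRE3G-crab-eating macaque cGASdeltaN-HA is a gammaretroviral transfer plasmid built on the Takara pRetroX-TRE3G backbone, intended for doxycycline-dependent expression of a truncated macaque cGAS in mammalian cells after retroviral transduction. In bacteria it is maintained through a high-copy ColE1/pUC-type origin and selected with ampicillin via the bla gene. The viral portion begins with a CMV enhancer/promoter fused to a truncated 5' LTR, which drives production of the genomic RNA in packaging cells, followed by the Ψ packaging signal and a truncated, start-codon-less gag segment that aids encapsidation. The 3' LTR carries a U3 deletion, so the integrated provirus is self-inactivating and internal promoters act without LTR interference.

The payload is a synthetic Macaca fascicularis cGAS (cyclic GMP-AMP synthase) coding sequence lacking the N-terminal region, comprising residues 160–522, preceded by a Kozak sequence and carrying a C-terminal HA epitope. The automated annotation labels this region as a fragment of human CGAS and the tag as a fragment of 3xHA, which reflects homology matching; the short annotated length fits the single HA tag in the catalogue entry. Expression is controlled by the TRE3G(V) promoter, which is active only when a Tet-On 3G transactivator is present with doxycycline; that transactivator is not encoded here and must be supplied separately. Downstream, a mouse PGK promoter drives puromycin N-acetyltransferase for selecting transduced cells. The depositor sequence and the sequencing-derived record show the same architecture, differing slightly in length, with the PGK promoter annotated as two fragments in the latter. The associated work compares species-specific self-DNA detection by mammalian cGAS enzymes.
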