Addgene plasmid #186870: pTRE3G-crab-eating macaque cGASdeltaN-HA
Purpose: Doxycycline-dependent expression of crab-eating macaque cGAS gene in mammalian cells by retroviral transduction
Depositing lab: Jonathan Kagan. Depositing organization: Boston Children's Hospital. Publication: Species-specific self-DNA detection mechanisms by mammalian cyclic GMP-AMP synthases. Mosallanejad K, Kennedy SN, Bahleda KM, Slavik KM, Zhou W, Govande AA, Hancks DC, Kranzusch PJ, Kagan JC. Sci Immunol. 2023 Jan 20;8(79):eabp9765. doi: 10.1126/sciimmunol.abp9765. Epub 2023 Jan 20. PubMed 36662885.
Backbone
  Vector backbone: pRetroX-TRE3G Vector
  Backbone manufacturer: Takara Bio
  Backbone size w/o insert (bp): 6600
  Vector type: Retroviral
  Selectable markers: Puromycin
Growth in bacteria
  Bacterial resistance: Ampicillin, 100 μg/mL
  Growth temperature: 37°C
  Growth strain: NEB Stable
  Copy number: High Copy
Gene/Insert
  Gene/Insert name: Crab-eating macaque cGAS truncation mutant (160-522 a.a.) with C-terminal HA tag (alt names: cGAS; cGASdeltaN)
  Species: Synthetic; Macaca fascicularis
  Insert size (bp): 1128
  Mutation: N-terminal truncation
  Entrez Gene: CGAS (a.k.a. MB21D1)
  Promoter: TRE3G
  Tag / fusion protein: HA (C terminal on insert)
  Cloning method: Ligation Independent Cloning
  Sequencing primers: 5′ pCEP_Fw (agagctcgtttagtgaaccg); 3′ MSCV_Rv (cagcggggctgctaaagcgcatgc)
Terms and licenses: Academic/Nonprofit Terms; Industry Terms: Not Available to Industry
Depositor comments: Contains Kozak sequence (gccacc) before start codon. Please visit https://www.biorxiv.org/content/10.1101/2022.03.09.483681v2 for bioRxiv preprint.
How to cite: pTRE3G-crab-eating macaque cGASdeltaN-HA was a gift from Jonathan Kagan (Addgene plasmid # 186870 ; http://n2t.net/addgene:186870 ; RRID:Addgene_186870)
